Addgene plasmid #76139: TRIM28 gRNA (BRDN0001162487)
Purpose: 3rd generation lentiviral gRNA plasmid targeting human TRIM28
Depositing lab: John Doench & David Root. Depositing organization: Broad Institute. Publication: Optimized sgRNA design to maximize activity and minimize off-target effects of CRISPR-Cas9. Doench JG, Fusi N, Sullender M, Hegde M, Vaimberg EW, Donovan KF, Smith I, Tothova Z, Wilen C, Orchard R, Virgin HW, Listgarten J, Root DE. Nat Biotechnol. 2016 Jan 18. doi: 10.1038/nbt.3437. PubMed 26780180.
Backbone
  Vector backbone: lentiGuide-Puro
  Backbone manufacturer: Zhang Lab (Addgene plasmid # 52963)
  Vector type: Mammalian Expression, Lentiviral, CRISPR
  Selectable markers: Puromycin
Growth in bacteria
  Bacterial resistance: Ampicillin, 100 μg/mL
  Growth temperature: 37°C
  Growth strain: DH5alpha
  Copy number: High Copy
Gene/Insert
  Gene/Insert name: TRIM28 (alt names: TRIM28; NM_005762.2)
  gRNA/shRNA sequence: CCAGCGGGTGAAGTACACCA
  Species: H. sapiens (human)
  Entrez Gene: TRIM28 (a.k.a. KAP1, PPP1R157, RNF96, TF1B, TIF1B, TIF1beta)
  Promoter: hU6
  Cloning method: Unknown
  Sequencing primers: 5′ U6-F; 3′ pS2-R
Terms and licenses: Academic/Nonprofit Terms; Industry Terms: Not Available to Industry
Depositor comments: The gRNA was designed to target the following Genbank reference sequence(s): NM_005762.2. Note that this plasmid does NOT contain Cas9. It should be used in conjunction with lentiCas9-Blast (Addgene #52962) or otherwise with cell lines already expressing Cas9. Browse the full kinome gRNA library at http://www.addgene.org/pooled-library/broadgpp-human-kinome/ or visit http://www.broadinstitute.org/rnai/public/ for detailed protocols and information.
How to cite: TRIM28 gRNA (BRDN0001162487) was a gift from John Doench & David Root (Addgene plasmid # 76139 ; http://n2t.net/addgene:76139 ; RRID:Addgene_76139)
