[The description below was written by a language model from this plasmid's Addgene catalogue record and pLannotate feature annotations shown in this document.]
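Description:
TRIM28 gRNA (BRDN0001162487) is a third-generation lentiviral CRISPR guide plasmid built on the lentiGuide-Puro backbone and designed to direct Streptococcus pyogenes Cas9 to the human TRIM28 gene (also known as KAP1 or TIF1β). It is propagated in E. coli as a high-copy plasmid through a ColE1/pUC-type origin with ampicillin selection from the β-lactamase gene. The backbone also carries an f1 origin, an SV40 origin and poly(A) signal, and remnants of lac and T7/T3 cloning-vector elements.

The transfer cassette begins with an RSV promoter fused to a truncated HIV-1 5' LTR, which makes genomic RNA production in packaging cells Tat-independent. This is followed by the Ψ packaging signal with a partial gag sequence and the Rev response element for nuclear export of the unspliced genome. Downstream, a human U6 RNA polymerase III promoter drives the 20-nt TRIM28 spacer joined to the SpCas9 gRNA scaffold. A cPPT/CTS element, which aids nuclear import of the viral genome, separates this unit from an EF-1α promoter with its intron A that expresses puromycin N-acetyltransferase for selecting transduced mammalian cells. A WPRE enhances transcript expression, and the ΔU3 3' LTR makes the integrated provirus self-inactivating.

The plasmid does not encode Cas9, so it must be used with a separate Cas9 vector such as lentiCas9-Blast or in cells that already express Cas9. The guide was designed against the TRIM28 reference transcript and belongs to a human kinome gRNA collection associated with work on optimised sgRNA design. Its typical use is knockout of TRIM28 in human cells.
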