Features (pLannotate 1.2.2; 29 found; start..end, strand, type, name):
     14..80      +  CDS            small t antigen (fragment): SV40 (simian virus 40) small t antigen
    106..317     +  promoter       EF-1α core promoter: core promoter for human elongation factor EF-1α
    318..1256    +  intron         EF-1α intron A: intron upstream of the start codon of human EF-1α
   1278..1877    +  CDS            PuroR (fragment): puromycin N-acetyltransferase; pac from Streptomyces; confers resistance to puromycin
   1893..2481    +  misc_feature   WPRE: woodchuck hepatitis virus posttranscriptional regulatory element
   2532..2551    +  misc_feature   cPPT/CTS (fragment): central polypurine tract and central termination sequence of HIV-1
   2553..2786    +  LTR            3' LTR (ΔU3): self-inactivating 3' long terminal repeat (LTR) from HIV-1
   2864..2985    +  polyA_signal   SV40 poly(A) signal: SV40 polyadenylation signal
   3025..3160    +  rep_origin     SV40 ori: SV40 origin of replication
   3181..3199    -  promoter       T7 promoter: promoter for bacteriophage T7 RNA polymerase
   3207..3362    +  CDS            lacZα (fragment): LacZα fragment of β-galactosidase; lacZ fragment
   3367..3795    +  rep_origin     f1 ori (sequence partly withheld): f1 bacteriophage origin of replication; arrow indicates direction of (+) strand synthesis
   3848..3952    +  promoter       AmpR promoter: bla
   3953..4813    +  CDS            AmpR: β-lactamase; bla; confers resistance to ampicillin, carbenicillin, and related antibiotics
   4984..5572    +  rep_origin     ori: high-copy-number ColE1/pMB1/pBR322/pUC origin of replication
   5755..5847    +  CDS            lacI (fragment): lac repressor; lacI; The lac repressor binds to the lac operator to inhibit transcription in E. coli. This inhibition can be relieved by adding lactose or isopropyl-β-D-thiogalactopyranoside (IPTG).
   5860..5881    +  protein_bind   CAP binding site: CAP binding activates transcription in the presence of cAMP. E. coli catabolite activator protein
   5896..5926    +  promoter       lac promoter: promoter for the E. coli lac operon
   5934..5950    +  protein_bind   lac operator: The lac repressor binds to the lac operator to inhibit transcription in E. coli. This inhibition can be relieved by adding lactose or isopropyl-β-D-thiogalactopyranoside (IPTG). lac repressor encoded by lacI
   5995..6013    +  promoter       T3 promoter: promoter for bacteriophage T3 RNA polymerase
   6041..6267    +  promoter       RSV promoter: Rous sarcoma virus enhancer/promoter
   6268..6448    +  LTR            5' LTR (truncated): truncated 5' long terminal repeat (LTR) from HIV-1
   6495..6620    +  misc_feature   HIV-1 Ψ: packaging signal of human immunodeficiency virus type 1
   6604..6967    +  CDS            HIV-1 gag (fragment): gag protein from human immunodeficiency virus 1; gag
   7113..7346    +  misc_feature   RRE: The Rev response element (RRE) of HIV-1 allows for Rev-dependent mRNA export from the nucleus to the cytoplasm.
   7723..7749    +  CDS            Rev (fragment): human immunodeficiency virus 1 (HIV-1) Rev protein; rev; enhances nuclear export of unspliced and incompletely spliced viral mRNAs
   7753..7993    +  promoter       U6 promoter: RNA polymerase III promoter for human U6 snRNA
   8023..8098    +  misc_RNA       gRNA scaffold: guide RNA scaffold for the Streptococcus pyogenes CRISPR/Cas9 system
   8154..8271    +  misc_feature   cPPT/CTS: central polypurine tract and central termination sequence of HIV-1
>Addgene plasmid #76139 | TRIM28 gRNA (BRDN0001162487) | addgene full sequence | sequence record 185262 | Addgene Assembled Sequence
CCCGGGTGCAAAGATGGATAAAGTTTTAAACAGAGAGGAATCTTTGCAGCTAATGGACCTTCTAGGTCTT
GAAAGGAGTGGGAATTGGCTCCGGTGCCCGTCAGTGGGCAGAGCGCACATCGCCCACAGTCCCCGAGAAG
TTGGGGGGAGGGGTCGGCAATTGATCCGGTGCCTAGAGAAGGTGGCGCGGGGTAAACTGGGAAAGTGATG
TCGTGTACTGGCTCCGCCTTTTTCCCGAGGGTGGGGGAGAACCGTATATAAGTGCAGTAGTCGCCGTGAA
CGTTCTTTTTCGCAACGGGTTTGCCGCCAGAACACAGGTAAGTGCCGTGTGTGGTTCCCGCGGGCCTGGC
CTCTTTACGGGTTATGGCCCTTGCGTGCCTTGAATTACTTCCACCTGGCTGCAGTACGTGATTCTTGATC
CCGAGCTTCGGGTTGGAAGTGGGTGGGAGAGTTCGAGGCCTTGCGCTTAAGGAGCCCCTTCGCCTCGTGC
TTGAGTTGAGGCCTGGCCTGGGCGCTGGGGCCGCCGCGTGCGAATCTGGTGGCACCTTCGCGCCTGTCTC
GCTGCTTTCGATAAGTCTCTAGCCATTTAAAATTTTTGATGACCTGCTGCGACGCTTTTTTTCTGGCAAG
ATAGTCTTGTAAATGCGGGCCAAGATCTGCACACTGGTATTTCGGTTTTTGGGGCCGCGGGCGGCGACGG
GGCCCGTGCGTCCCAGCGCACATGTTCGGCGAGGCGGGGCCTGCGAGCGCGGCCACCGAGAATCGGACGG
GGGTAGTCTCAAGCTGGCCGGCCTGCTCTGGTGCCTGGCCTCGCGCCGCCGTGTATCGCCCCGCCCTGGG
CGGCAAGGCTGGCCCGGTCGGCACCAGTTGCGTGAGCGGAAAGATGGCCGCTTCCCGGCCCTGCTGCAGG
GAGCTCAAAATGGAGGACGCGGCGCTCGGGAGAGCGGGCGGGTGAGTCACCCACACAAAGGAAAAGGGCC
TTTCCGTCCTCAGCCGTCGCTTCATGTGACTCCACGGAGTACCGGGCGCCGTCCAGGCACCTCGATTAGT
TCTCGAGCTTTTGGAGTACGTCGTCTTTAGGTTGGGGGGAGGGGTTTTATGCGATGGAGTTTCCCCACAC
TGAGTGGGTGGAGACTGAAGTTAGGCCAGCTTGGCACTTGATGTAATTCTCCTTGGAATTTGCCCTTTTT
GAGTTTGGATCTTGGTTCATTCTCAAGCCTCAGACAGTGGTTCAAAGTTTTTTTCTTCCATTTCAGGTGT
CGTGACGTACGGCCACCATGACCGAGTACAAGCCCACGGTGCGCCTCGCCACCCGCGACGACGTCCCCAG
GGCCGTACGCACCCTCGCCGCCGCGTTCGCCGACTACCCCGCCACGCGCCACACCGTCGATCCGGACCGC
CACATCGAGCGGGTCACCGAGCTGCAAGAACTCTTCCTCACGCGCGTCGGGCTCGACATCGGCAAGGTGT
GGGTCGCGGACGACGGCGCCGCCGTGGCGGTCTGGACCACGCCGGAGAGCGTCGAAGCGGGGGCGGTGTT
CGCCGAGATCGGCCCGCGCATGGCCGAGTTGAGCGGTTCCCGGCTGGCCGCGCAGCAACAGATGGAAGGC
CTCCTGGCGCCGCACCGGCCCAAGGAGCCCGCGTGGTTCCTGGCCACCGTCGGAGTCTCGCCCGACCACC
AGGGCAAGGGTCTGGGCAGCGCCGTCGTGCTCCCCGGAGTGGAGGCGGCCGAGCGCGCCGGGGTGCCCGC
CTTCCTGGAGACCTCCGCGCCCCGCAACCTCCCCTTCTACGAGCGGCTCGGCTTCACCGTCACCGCCGAC
GTCGAGGTGCCCGAAGGACCGCGCACCTGGTGCATGACCCGCAAGCCCGGTGCCTGAACGCGTTAAGTCG
ACAATCAACCTCTGGATTACAAAATTTGTGAAAGATTGACTGGTATTCTTAACTATGTTGCTCCTTTTAC
GCTATGTGGATACGCTGCTTTAATGCCTTTGTATCATGCTATTGCTTCCCGTATGGCTTTCATTTTCTCC
TCCTTGTATAAATCCTGGTTGCTGTCTCTTTATGAGGAGTTGTGGCCCGTTGTCAGGCAACGTGGCGTGG
TGTGCACTGTGTTTGCTGACGCAACCCCCACTGGTTGGGGCATTGCCACCACCTGTCAGCTCCTTTCCGG
GACTTTCGCTTTCCCCCTCCCTATTGCCACGGCGGAACTCATCGCCGCCTGCCTTGCCCGCTGCTGGACA
GGGGCTCGGCTGTTGGGCACTGACAATTCCGTGGTGTTGTCGGGGAAATCATCGTCCTTTCCTTGGCTGC
TCGCCTGTGTTGCCACCTGGATTCTGCGCGGGACGTCCTTCTGCTACGTCCCTTCGGCCCTCAATCCAGC
GGACCTTCCTTCCCGCGGCCTGCTGCCGGCTCTGCGGCCTCTTCCGCGTCTTCGCCTTCGCCCTCAGACG
AGTCGGATCTCCCTTTGGGCCGCCTCCCCGCGTCGACTTTAAGACCAATGACTTACAAGGCAGCTGTAGA
TCTTAGCCACTTTTTAAAAGAAAAGGGGGGACTGGAAGGGCTAATTCACTCCCAACGAAGACAAGATCTG
CTTTTTGCTTGTACTGGGTCTCTCTGGTTAGACCAGATCTGAGCCTGGGAGCTCTCTGGCTAACTAGGGA
ACCCACTGCTTAAGCCTCAATAAAGCTTGCCTTGAGTGCTTCAAGTAGTGTGTGCCCGTCTGTTGTGTGA
CTCTGGTAACTAGAGATCCCTCAGACCCTTTTAGTCAGTGTGGAAAATCTCTAGCAGTACGTATAGTAGT
TCATGTCATCTTATTATTCAGTATTTATAACTTGCAAAGAAATGAATATCAGAGAGTGAGAGGAACTTGT
TTATTGCAGCTTATAATGGTTACAAATAAAGCAATAGCATCACAAATTTCACAAATAAAGCATTTTTTTC
ACTGCATTCTAGTTGTGGTTTGTCCAAACTCATCAATGTATCTTATCATGTCTGGCTCTAGCTATCCCGC
CCCTAACTCCGCCCATCCCGCCCCTAACTCCGCCCAGTTCCGCCCATTCTCCGCCCCATGGCTGACTAAT
TTTTTTTATTTATGCAGAGGCCGAGGCCGCCTCGGCCTCTGAGCTATTCCAGAAGTAGTGAGGAGGCTTT
TTTGGAGGCCTAGGGACGTACCCAATTCGCCCTATAGTGAGTCGTATTACGCGCGCTCACTGGCCGTCGT
TTTACAACGTCGTGACTGGGAAAACCCTGGCGTTACCCAACTTAATCGCCTTGCAGCACATCCCCCTTTC
GCCAGCTGGCGTAATAGCGAAGAGGCCCGCACCGATCGCCCTTCCCAACAGTTGCGCAGCCTGAATGGCG
AATGGG
[124 nt withheld, positions 3367-3490]
C
[91 nt withheld, positions 3492-3582]
A
[49 nt withheld, positions 3584-3632]
CCTTTGACGTTGGAGTCCACGTTCTTT
[37 nt withheld, positions 3660-3696]
ACCCTATCTCGGTCTATTCTTTTGATTTATAAGGGATTTTGCCGATTTCGGCCTATTGGTTAAAAAATGA
GCTGATTTAACAAAAATTTAACGCGAATTTTAACAAAATATTAACGCTTACAATTTAGGTGGCACTTTTC
GGGGAAATGTGCGCGGAACCCCTATTTGTTTATTTTTCTAAATACATTCAAATATGTATCCGCTCATGAG
ACAATAACCCTGATAAATGCTTCAATAATATTGAAAAAGGAAGAGTATGAGTATTCAACATTTCCGTGTC
GCCCTTATTCCCTTTTTTGCGGCATTTTGCCTTCCTGTTTTTGCTCACCCAGAAACGCTGGTGAAAGTAA
AAGATGCTGAAGATCAGTTGGGTGCACGAGTGGGTTACATCGAACTGGATCTCAACAGCGGTAAGATCCT
TGAGAGTTTTCGCCCCGAAGAACGTTTTCCAATGATGAGCACTTTTAAAGTTCTGCTATGTGGCGCGGTA
TTATCCCGTATTGACGCCGGGCAAGAGCAACTCGGTCGCCGCATACACTATTCTCAGAATGACTTGGTTG
AGTACTCACCAGTCACAGAAAAGCATCTTACGGATGGCATGACAGTAAGAGAATTATGCAGTGCTGCCAT
AACCATGAGTGATAACACTGCGGCCAACTTACTTCTGACAACGATCGGAGGACCGAAGGAGCTAACCGCT
TTTTTGCACAACATGGGGGATCATGTAACTCGCCTTGATCGTTGGGAACCGGAGCTGAATGAAGCCATAC
CAAACGACGAGCGTGACACCACGATGCCTGTAGCAATGGCAACAACGTTGCGCAAACTATTAACTGGCGA
ACTACTTACTCTAGCTTCCCGGCAACAATTAATAGACTGGATGGAGGCGGATAAAGTTGCAGGACCACTT
CTGCGCTCGGCCCTTCCGGCTGGCTGGTTTATTGCTGATAAATCTGGAGCCGGTGAGCGTGGGTCTCGCG
GTATCATTGCAGCACTGGGGCCAGATGGTAAGCCCTCCCGTATCGTAGTTATCTACACGACGGGGAGTCA
GGCAACTATGGATGAACGAAATAGACAGATCGCTGAGATAGGTGCCTCACTGATTAAGCATTGGTAACTG
TCAGACCAAGTTTACTCATATATACTTTAGATTGATTTAAAACTTCATTTTTAATTTAAAAGGATCTAGG
TGAAGATCCTTTTTGATAATCTCATGACCAAAATCCCTTAACGTGAGTTTTCGTTCCACTGAGCGTCAGA
CCCCGTAGAAAAGATCAAAGGATCTTCTTGAGATCCTTTTTTTCTGCGCGTAATCTGCTGCTTGCAAACA
AAAAAACCACCGCTACCAGCGGTGGTTTGTTTGCCGGATCAAGAGCTACCAACTCTTTTTCCGAAGGTAA
CTGGCTTCAGCAGAGCGCAGATACCAAATACTGTTCTTCTAGTGTAGCCGTAGTTAGGCCACCACTTCAA
GAACTCTGTAGCACCGCCTACATACCTCGCTCTGCTAATCCTGTTACCAGTGGCTGCTGCCAGTGGCGAT
AAGTCGTGTCTTACCGGGTTGGACTCAAGACGATAGTTACCGGATAAGGCGCAGCGGTCGGGCTGAACGG
GGGGTTCGTGCACACAGCCCAGCTTGGAGCGAACGACCTACACCGAACTGAGATACCTACAGCGTGAGCT
ATGAGAAAGCGCCACGCTTCCCGAAGGGAGAAAGGCGGACAGGTATCCGGTAAGCGGCAGGGTCGGAACA
GGAGAGCGCACGAGGGAGCTTCCAGGGGGAAACGCCTGGTATCTTTATAGTCCTGTCGGGTTTCGCCACC
TCTGACTTGAGCGTCGATTTTTGTGATGCTCGTCAGGGGGGCGGAGCCTATGGAAAAACGCCAGCAACGC
GGCCTTTTTACGGTTCCTGGCCTTTTGCTGGCCTTTTGCTCACATGTTCTTTCCTGCGTTATCCCCTGAT
TCTGTGGATAACCGTATTACCGCCTTTGAGTGAGCTGATACCGCTCGCCGCAGCCGAACGACCGAGCGCA
GCGAGTCAGTGAGCGAGGAAGCGGAAGAGCGCCCAATACGCAAACCGCCTCTCCCCGCGCGTTGGCCGAT
TCATTAATGCAGCTGGCACGACAGGTTTCCCGACTGGAAAGCGGGCAGTGAGCGCAACGCAATTAATGTG
AGTTAGCTCACTCATTAGGCACCCCAGGCTTTACACTTTATGCTTCCGGCTCGTATGTTGTGTGGAATTG
TGAGCGGATAACAATTTCACACAGGAAACAGCTATGACCATGATTACGCCAAGCGCGCAATTAACCCTCA
CTAAAGGGAACAAAAGCTGGAGCTGCAAGCTTAATGTAGTCTTATGCAATACTCTTGTAGTCTTGCAACA
TGGTAACGATGAGTTAGCAACATGCCTTACAAGGAGAGAAAAAGCACCGTGCATGCCGATTGGTGGAAGT
AAGGTGGTACGATCGTGCCTTATTAGGAAGGCAACAGACGGGTCTGACATGGATTGGACGAACCACTGAA
TTGCCGCATTGCAGAGATATTGTATTTAAGTGCCTAGCTCGATACATAAACGGGTCTCTCTGGTTAGACC
AGATCTGAGCCTGGGAGCTCTCTGGCTAACTAGGGAACCCACTGCTTAAGCCTCAATAAAGCTTGCCTTG
AGTGCTTCAAGTAGTGTGTGCCCGTCTGTTGTGTGACTCTGGTAACTAGAGATCCCTCAGACCCTTTTAG
TCAGTGTGGAAAATCTCTAGCAGTGGCGCCCGAACAGGGACTTGAAAGCGAAAGGGAAACCAGAGGAGCT
CTCTCGACGCAGGACTCGGCTTGCTGAAGCGCGCACGGCAAGAGGCGAGGGGCGGCGACTGGTGAGTACG
CCAAAAATTTTGACTAGCGGAGGCTAGAAGGAGAGAGATGGGTGCGAGAGCGTCAGTATTAAGCGGGGGA
GAATTAGATCGCGATGGGAAAAAATTCGGTTAAGGCCAGGGGGAAAGAAAAAATATAAATTAAAACATAT
AGTATGGGCAAGCAGGGAGCTAGAACGATTCGCAGTTAATCCTGGCCTGTTAGAAACATCAGAAGGCTGT
AGACAAATACTGGGACAGCTACAACCATCCCTTCAGACAGGATCAGAAGAACTTAGATCATTATATAATA
CAGTAGCAACCCTCTATTGTGTGCATCAAAGGATAGAGATAAAAGACACCAAGGAAGCTTTAGACAAGAT
AGAGGAAGAGCAAAACAAAAGTAAGACCACCGCACAGCAAGCGGCCGCTGATCTTCAGACCTGGAGGAGG
AGATATGAGGGACAATTGGAGAAGTGAATTATATAAATATAAAGTAGTAAAAATTGAACCATTAGGAGTA
GCACCCACCAAGGCAAAGAGAAGAGTGGTGCAGAGAGAAAAAAGAGCAGTGGGAATAGGAGCTTTGTTCC
TTGGGTTCTTGGGAGCAGCAGGAAGCACTATGGGCGCAGCGTCAATGACGCTGACGGTACAGGCCAGACA
ATTATTGTCTGGTATAGTGCAGCAGCAGAACAATTTGCTGAGGGCTATTGAGGCGCAACAGCATCTGTTG
CAACTCACAGTCTGGGGCATCAAGCAGCTCCAGGCAAGAATCCTGGCTGTGGAAAGATACCTAAAGGATC
AACAGCTCCTGGGGATTTGGGGTTGCTCTGGAAAACTCATTTGCACCACTGCTGTGCCTTGGAATGCTAG
TTGGAGTAATAAATCTCTGGAACAGATTTGGAATCACACGACCTGGATGGAGTGGGACAGAGAAATTAAC
AATTACACAAGCTTAATACACTCCTTAATTGAAGAATCGCAAAACCAGCAAGAAAAGAATGAACAAGAAT
TATTGGAATTAGATAAATGGGCAAGTTTGTGGAATTGGTTTAACATAACAAATTGGCTGTGGTATATAAA
ATTATTCATAATGATAGTAGGAGGCTTGGTAGGTTTAAGAATAGTTTTTGCTGTACTTTCTATAGTGAAT
AGAGTTAGGCAGGGATATTCACCATTATCGTTTCAGACCCACCTCCCAACCCCGAGGGGACCCAGAGAGG
GCCTATTTCCCATGATTCCTTCATATTTGCATATACGATACAAGGCTGTTAGAGAGATAATTAGAATTAA
TTTGACTGTAAACACAAAGATATTAGTACAAAATACGTGACGTAGAAAGTAATAATTTCTTGGGTAGTTT
GCAGTTTTAAAATTATGTTTTAAAATGGACTATCATATGCTTACCGTAACTTGAAAGTATTTCGATTTCT
TGGCTTTATATATCTTGTGGAAAGGACGAAACACCGCCAGCGGGTGAAGTACACCAGTTTTAGAGCTAGA
AATAGCAAGTTAAAATAAGGCTAGTCCGTTATCAACTTGAAAAAGTGGCACCGAGTCGGTGCTTTTTTAA
GCTTGGCGTAACTAGATCTTGAGACAAATGGCAGTATTCATCCACAATTTTAAAAGAAAAGGGGGGATTG
GGGGGTACAGTGCAGGGGAAAGAATAGTAGACATAATAGCAACAGACATACAAACTAAAGAATTACAAAA
ACAAATTACAAAAATTCAAAATTTTCGGGTTTATTACAGGGACAGCAGAGATCCACTTTGGCGCCGGCTC
GAGGGGG
