>Addgene plasmid #76139 | TRIM28 gRNA (BRDN0001162487) | depositor partial sequence | sequence record 143599 | Target Sequence
CCAGCGGGTGAAGTACACCA
