>Addgene plasmid #76139 | TRIM28 gRNA (BRDN0001162487) | addgene partial sequence | sequence record 185261 | hU6-F
GAAAGTAATAATTTCTTGGGTAGTTTGCAGTTTTAAAATTATGTTTTAAAATGGACTATCATATGCTTAC
CGTAACTTGAAAGTATTTCGATTTCTTGGCTTTATATATCTTGTGGAAAGGACGAAACACCGCCAGCGGG
TGAAGTACACCAGTTTTAGAGCTAGAAATAGCAAGTTAAAATAAGGCTAGTCCGTTATCAACTTGAAAAA
GTGGCACCGAGTCGGTGCTTTTTTAAGCTTGGCGTAACTAGATCTTGAGACAAATGGCAGTATTCATCCA
CAATTTTAAAAGAAAAGGGGGGATTGGGGGGTACAGTGCAGGGGAAAGAATAGTAGACATAATAGCAACA
GACATACAAACTAAAGAATTACAAAAACAAATTACAAAAATTCAAAATTTTCGGGTTTATTACAGGGACA
GCAGAGATCCACTTTGGCGCCGGCTCGAGGGGGCCCGGGTGCAAAGATGGATAAAGTTTTAAACAGAGAG
GAATCTTTGCAGCTAATGGACCTTCTAGGTCTTGAAAGGAGTGGGAATTGGCTCCGGTGCCCGTCAGTGG
GCAGAGCGCA
